>Addgene plasmid #18267 | T4 Lysozyme L32T WT* | addgene partial sequence | sequence record 24054 | 3primeUP
ANGGAAAAGCCCGCTCATTAGGCGGGCTCAGATCTGCTCATGTTTGACAGCTTATCATCGATAAGCTTCG
GCAATAAATTCTTGATATGTTTTCATATGTTTCCTTTAAATATTTTAATTAGTAATTGTCTATTCAAGTA
ATTGTGAATATACTATCACAATTCCAAGAGAAAGTAAACAGCTTTATAGATTTTTATACGCGTCCCAAGT
GCCAGTTCTAAACGTTGTAATGACTCGTTTTGCGCGATTAGGTGTTTGATTATACCATCTACTTTTAGCT
AAGTTAACTGCTGCTTCATCCCAGCGTTTTTGTTGAAGCATACGTAAAGAGTTAGTAAATCCTGCCACAC
CGGTTTCTCCCATTTGGAAAACCATATTAATCAATGCAGCGCGACGAACCGCATCAAGAGAATCATAAAC
CGGTTTTAATTTAGCATTTCTCAGAATTCCGCGAACAGCAGCATCAACATCCTGATTAAAGAGTTTTTCA
GCCTCATCTTTTGTAATTACACCATTAGTATTACGCCCAATAGCTTTATCTAATTCAGATTTAGCAGCAT
TAAGTGATGGACTTTTTGTAAGCGTATGACCGATGCCAATAGTGTAATAGCCTTCTGTGTCTTTATAGAT
TTTAAGTCTAAGACCTTCATCTATACGTAACATTTCAAATATATTCATAATACCTCCTAAGCATCGATGG
ATCCTGTTTCCTGTGTGAATTGTTATCCGCTCACAATTCCACACATTATACGAGCCGATGATANTGTCAC
AGGGGATGGGAGTAGCTGANCTGTTCNGGNGAATGTATCGCNCCATCACCATAACGAGCGAGATATGCAC
GGGGAG
