[The description below was written by a language model from this plasmid's Addgene catalogue record.]
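Description:
T4 Lysozyme L32T WT* is a bacterial expression plasmid built on the pHS1403 backbone (about 5 kb without the insert) that carries a mutant form of the bacteriophage T4 lysozyme gene (gene e). It is maintained as a high-copy plasmid in E. coli under ampicillin selection. The record does not name the origin of replication or the promoter that drives expression, and no feature table is provided, so the regulatory elements of the backbone cannot be described from the available information.

The insert is roughly 600 bp and was cloned by restriction digestion between BamHI at the 5′ end and HindIII at the 3′ end; both sites remain intact, so the fragment can be excised or exchanged. According to the depositor's notes, the BamHI site lies 27 bp from the start codon and the HindIII site 115 bp from the stop codon, meaning the coding sequence is flanked by short untranslated stretches within the cloned fragment. The encoded protein carries a leucine-to-threonine substitution at position 32 in the "WT*" background. In the T4 lysozyme literature, WT* conventionally denotes the cysteine-free pseudo-wild-type protein used as a reference for mutational work, although the record itself does not define the term. No epitope or purification tags are listed.

The record does not give an explicit purpose. A construct of this type fits recombinant production of a single-site lysozyme variant in bacteria, for example to examine how replacing a leucine with a polar threonine affects the protein's stability, folding or structure.
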