Addgene plasmid #18267: T4 Lysozyme L32T WT*
Depositing lab: Brian Matthews. Depositing organization: University of Oregon.
Backbone
  Vector backbone: pHS1403
  Backbone size w/o insert (bp): 5000
  Vector type: Bacterial Expression
Growth in bacteria
  Bacterial resistance: Ampicillin, 100 μg/mL
  Growth temperature: 37°C
  Growth strain: DH5alpha
  Copy number: High Copy
Gene/Insert
  Gene/Insert name: T4 Lysozyme (alt name: AL32T)
  Species: Bacteriophage T4
  Insert size (bp): 600
  Mutation: L32T WT*
  GenBank ID: NP_049736
  Entrez Gene: e (a.k.a. T4p123)
  Cloning method: Restriction Enzyme; 5′ cloning site BamHI (not destroyed); 3′ cloning site HindIII (not destroyed)
  Sequencing primers: 5′ na; 3′ GGCGTATCACGAGGCCC
Terms and licenses: Academic/Nonprofit Terms; Industry Terms: Not Available to Industry
Depositor comments: The BamHI site is 27 bp from the ATG and the HindIII site is 115 bp from the stop.
How to cite: T4 Lysozyme L32T WT* was a gift from Brian Matthews (Addgene plasmid # 18267 ; http://n2t.net/addgene:18267 ; RRID:Addgene_18267)
